Addgene plasmid #191498: Lentiviral-FKBP-cpGFP-Nb39
Purpose: Rapamycin-dependent opioid sensor for opioid receptors (component 2)
Depositing lab: Wenjing Wang. Depositing organization: University of Michigan. Publication: A Modular Fluorescent Sensor Motif Used to Detect Opioids, Protein-Protein Interactions, and Protease Activity. Kroning KE, Li M, Shen J, Fiel H, Nassar M, Wang W. ACS Chem Biol. 2022 Aug 19;17(8):2212-2220. doi: 10.1021/acschembio.2c00364. Epub 2022 Aug 4. PubMed 35925780.
Backbone
  Vector backbone: Lentiviral
  Vector type: Lentiviral
Growth in bacteria
  Bacterial resistance: Ampicillin, 100 μg/mL
  Growth temperature: 37°C
  Growth strain: NEB Stable
  Copy number: High Copy
Gene/Insert
  Gene/Insert name: FKBP-cpGFP-Nb39
  Species: H. sapiens (human)
  Promoter: CMV
  Cloning method: Restriction Enzyme; 5′ cloning site Unknown (unknown if destroyed); 3′ cloning site Unknown (unknown if destroyed)
Terms and licenses: Academic/Nonprofit Terms; Industry Terms: Not Available to Industry
How to cite: Lentiviral-FKBP-cpGFP-Nb39 was a gift from Wenjing Wang (Addgene plasmid # 191498 ; http://n2t.net/addgene:191498 ; RRID:Addgene_191498)
