[The description below was written by a language model from this plasmid's Addgene catalogue record and pLannotate feature annotations shown in this document.]
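Description:
Lentiviral-FKBP-cpGFP-Nb39 is an 8.2 kb third-generation-style, self-inactivating HIV-1 lentiviral transfer plasmid for expressing one half of a two-component opioid sensor in mammalian cells. It is maintained in E. coli through a high-copy ColE1/pUC origin and selected with ampicillin (AmpR/bla). An f1 origin, an SV40 origin and lac/T7/T3 remnants are also carried in the backbone. Viral genomic RNA is driven by an RSV promoter fused to a truncated 5' LTR. This is followed by the Ψ packaging signal with a gag fragment, the RRE for Rev-dependent nuclear export, and the cPPT/CTS. The 3' LTR carries the ΔU3 deletion, which inactivates LTR promoter activity after integration, and an SV40 poly(A) signal lies downstream. No mammalian selection marker is annotated; a short hph match upstream of the cPPT is only a fragment.

The payload is a single fusion reading frame under the CMV enhancer/promoter, with a WPRE downstream to boost transcript expression. It consists of human FKBP12 (FKBP1A), a circularly permuted GFP (annotated as cEGFP), and a roughly 370 bp segment that the annotation tool matched to an immunoglobulin heavy-chain variable domain. From its position and the construct name, that segment corresponds to the nanobody Nb39, which is known to recognise the active conformation of opioid receptors. The record describes the plasmid as component 2 of a rapamycin-dependent sensor for opioid receptors. FKBP presumably serves as the rapamycin-inducible dimerisation handle that pairs with a partner on component 1, although that partner construct is not described here. Nb39 and cpGFP would then link agonist-dependent receptor activation to a fluorescence readout.
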