Features (pLannotate 1.2.2; 28 found; start..end, strand, type, name):
      1..227     +  promoter       RSV promoter: Rous sarcoma virus enhancer/promoter
    228..408     +  LTR            5' LTR (truncated): truncated 5' long terminal repeat (LTR) from HIV-1
    455..580     +  misc_feature   HIV-1 Ψ: packaging signal of human immunodeficiency virus type 1
    564..927     +  CDS            HIV-1 gag (fragment): gag protein from human immunodeficiency virus 1; gag
   1073..1306    +  misc_feature   RRE: The Rev response element (RRE) of HIV-1 allows for Rev-dependent mRNA export from the nucleus to the cytoplasm.
   1703..1789    +  CDS            hph (fragment): KHYB_ECOLX - Experimental evidence at protein level: Swiss-Prot protein existence level 1. The aminoglycoside phosphotransferases achieve inactivation of their antibiotic substrates by phosphorylation. Only phosphorylates hygromycin and closely related compounds such as demethyl analogs and destomycin. From Escherichia coli.
   1843..1960    +  misc_feature   cPPT/CTS: central polypurine tract and central termination sequence of HIV-1
   2077..2380    +  enhancer       CMV enhancer: human cytomegalovirus immediate early enhancer
   2381..2584    +  promoter       CMV promoter: human cytomegalovirus (CMV) immediate early promoter
   2610..2933    +  CDS            FKBP1A: FKB1A_HUMAN - Also known as FKBP1, FKBP12. Experimental evidence at protein level: Swiss-Prot protein existence level 1. Keeps in an inactive conformation TGFBR1, the TGF-beta type I serine/threonine kinase receptor, preventing TGF-beta receptor activation in absence of ligand. Recruits SMAD7 to ACVR1B which prevents the association of SMAD2 and SMAD3 with the activin receptor complex, thereby blocking the activin signal. May modulate the RYR1 calcium channel activity. PPIases accelerate the folding of proteins. It catalyzes the cis-trans isomerization of proline imidic peptide bonds in oligop
   2970..3692    +  CDS            cEGFP: cEGFP is a basic (constitutively fluorescent) green fluorescent protein published in 2008, derived from Aequorea victoria.
   3714..4079    +  CDS            HV02_CANLF: Experimental evidence at protein level: Swiss-Prot protein existence level 1. From Canis lupus familiaris (Dog) (Canis familiaris).
   4098..4686    +  misc_feature   WPRE: woodchuck hepatitis virus posttranscriptional regulatory element
   4737..4756    +  misc_feature   cPPT/CTS (fragment): central polypurine tract and central termination sequence of HIV-1
   4758..4991    +  LTR            3' LTR (ΔU3): self-inactivating 3' long terminal repeat (LTR) from HIV-1
   5069..5190    +  polyA_signal   SV40 poly(A) signal: SV40 polyadenylation signal
   5230..5365    +  rep_origin     SV40 ori: SV40 origin of replication
   5386..5404    -  promoter       T7 promoter: promoter for bacteriophage T7 RNA polymerase
   5412..5567    +  CDS            lacZα (fragment): LacZα fragment of β-galactosidase; lacZ fragment
   5572..6000    +  rep_origin     f1 ori (sequence partly withheld): f1 bacteriophage origin of replication; arrow indicates direction of (+) strand synthesis
   6053..6157    +  promoter       AmpR promoter: bla
   6158..7018    +  CDS            AmpR: β-lactamase; bla; confers resistance to ampicillin, carbenicillin, and related antibiotics
   7189..7777    +  rep_origin     ori: high-copy-number ColE1/pMB1/pBR322/pUC origin of replication
   7960..8052    +  CDS            lacI (fragment): lac repressor; lacI; The lac repressor binds to the lac operator to inhibit transcription in E. coli. This inhibition can be relieved by adding lactose or isopropyl-β-D-thiogalactopyranoside (IPTG).
   8065..8086    +  protein_bind   CAP binding site: CAP binding activates transcription in the presence of cAMP. E. coli catabolite activator protein
   8101..8131    +  promoter       lac promoter: promoter for the E. coli lac operon
   8139..8155    +  protein_bind   lac operator: The lac repressor binds to the lac operator to inhibit transcription in E. coli. This inhibition can be relieved by adding lactose or isopropyl-β-D-thiogalactopyranoside (IPTG). lac repressor encoded by lacI
   8200..8218    +  promoter       T3 promoter: promoter for bacteriophage T3 RNA polymerase
>Addgene plasmid #191498 | Lentiviral-FKBP-cpGFP-Nb39 | addgene full sequence | sequence record 377950 | Addgene NGS Result
TGTAGTCTTATGCAATACTCTTGTAGTCTTGCAACATGGTAACGATGAGTTAGCAACATGCCTTACAAGG
AGAGAAAAAGCACCGTGCATGCCGATTGGTGGAAGTAAGGTGGTACGATCGTGCCTTATTAGGAAGGCAA
CAGACGGGTCTGACATGGATTGGACGAACCACTGAATTGCCGCATTGCAGAGATATTGTATTTAAGTGCC
TAGCTCGATACATAAACGGGTCTCTCTGGTTAGACCAGATCTGAGCCTGGGAGCTCTCTGGCTAACTAGG
GAACCCACTGCTTAAGCCTCAATAAAGCTTGCCTTGAGTGCTTCAAGTAGTGTGTGCCCGTCTGTTGTGT
GACTCTGGTAACTAGAGATCCCTCAGACCCTTTTAGTCAGTGTGGAAAATCTCTAGCAGTGGCGCCCGAA
CAGGGACTTGAAAGCGAAAGGGAAACCAGAGGAGCTCTCTCGACGCAGGACTCGGCTTGCTGAAGCGCGC
ACGGCAAGAGGCGAGGGGCGGCGACTGGTGAGTACGCCAAAAATTTTGACTAGCGGAGGCTAGAAGGAGA
GAGATGGGTGCGAGAGCGTCAGTATTAAGCGGGGGAGAATTAGATCGCGATGGGAAAAAATTCGGTTAAG
GCCAGGGGGAAAGAAAAAATATAAATTAAAACATATAGTATGGGCAAGCAGGGAGCTAGAACGATTCGCA
GTTAATCCTGGCCTGTTAGAAACATCAGAAGGCTGTAGACAAATACTGGGACAGCTACAACCATCCCTTC
AGACAGGATCAGAAGAACTTAGATCATTATATAATACAGTAGCAACCCTCTATTGTGTGCATCAAAGGAT
AGAGATAAAAGACACCAAGGAAGCTTTAGACAAGATAGAGGAAGAGCAAAACAAAAGTAAGACCACCGCA
CAGCAAGCGGCCGCTGATCTTCAGACCTGGAGGAGGAGATATGAGGGACAATTGGAGAAGTGAATTATAT
AAATATAAAGTAGTAAAAATTGAACCATTAGGAGTAGCACCCACCAAGGCAAAGAGAAGAGTGGTGCAGA
GAGAAAAAAGAGCAGTGGGAATAGGAGCTTTGTTCCTTGGGTTCTTGGGAGCAGCAGGAAGCACTATGGG
CGCAGCGTCAATGACGCTGACGGTACAGGCCAGACAATTATTGTCTGGTATAGTGCAGCAGCAGAACAAT
TTGCTGAGGGCTATTGAGGCGCAACAGCATCTGTTGCAACTCACAGTCTGGGGCATCAAGCAGCTCCAGG
CAAGAATCCTGGCTGTGGAAAGATACCTAAAGGATCAACAGCTCCTGGGGATTTGGGGTTGCTCTGGAAA
ACTCATTTGCACCACTGCTGTGCCTTGGAATGCTAGTTGGAGTAATAAATCTCTGGAACAGATTTGGAAT
CACACGACCTGGATGGAGTGGGACAGAGAAATTAACAATTACACAAGCTTAATACACTCCTTAATTGAAG
AATCGCAAAACCAGCAAGAAAAGAATGAACAAGAATTATTGGAATTAGATAAATGGGCAAGTTTGTGGAA
TTGGTTTAACATAACAAATTGGCTGTGGTATATAAAATTATTCATAATGATAGTAGGAGGCTTGGTAGGT
TTAAGAATAGTTTTTGCTGTACTTTCTATAGTGAATAGAGTTAGGCAGGGATATTCACCATTATCGTTTC
AGACCCACCTCCCAACCCCGAGAGCGCTGCCGTCTGGACCGATGGCTGTGTGGAAGTGCTCGCCGATAGT
GGAAACAGACGCCCCAGCACTCGTCCTAGGGCAAAGGATCTGCAGTAATGAGAATTCTAGATCTTGAGAC
AAATGGCAGTATTCATCCACAATTTTAAAAGAAAAGGGGGGATTGGGGGGTACAGTGCAGGGGAAAGAAT
AGTAGACATAATAGCAACAGACATACAAACTAAAGAATTACAAAAACAAATTACAAAAATTCAAAATTTT
CGGGTTTATTACAGGGACAGCAGAGATCCACTTTGGCGCCGGCTCGAGGGGGCCCGGGGTTATTAATAGT
AATCAATTACGGGGTCATTAGTTCATAGCCCATATATGGAGTTCCGCGTTACATAACTTACGGTAAATGG
CCCGCCTGGCTGACCGCCCAACGACCCCCGCCCATTGACGTCAATAATGACGTATGTTCCCATAGTAACG
CCAATAGGGACTTTCCATTGACGTCAATGGGTGGAGTATTTACGGTAAACTGCCCACTTGGCAGTACATC
AAGTGTATCATATGCCAAGTACGCCCCCTATTGACGTCAATGACGGTAAATGGCCCGCCTGGCATTATGC
CCAGTACATGACCTTATGGGACTTTCCTACTTGGCAGTACATCTACGTATTAGTCATCGCTATTACCATG
GTGATGCGGTTTTGGCAGTACATCAATGGGCGTGGATAGCGGTTTGACTCACGGGGATTTCCAAGTCTCC
ACCCCATTGACGTCAATGGGAGTTTGTTTTGGCACCAAAATCAACGGGACTTTCCAAAATGTCGTAACAA
CTCCGCCCCATTGACGCAAATGGGCGGTAGGCGTGTACGGTGGGAGGTCTATATAAGCAGAGCTCTCTGG
CTAACTGTCGGGATCCACCATGGGAGTGCAGGTGGAAACCATCTCCCCAGGAGACGGGCGCACCTTCCCC
AAGCGCGGCCAGACCTGCGTGGTGCACTACACCGGGATGCTTGAAGATGGAAAGAAATTTGATTCCTCCC
GGGACAGAAACAAGCCCTTTAAGTTTATGCTAGGCAAGCAGGAGGTGATCCGAGGCTGGGAAGAAGGGGT
TGCCCAGATGAGTGTGGGTCAGAGAGCCAAACTGACTATATCTCCAGATTATGCCTATGGTGCCACTGGG
CACCCAGGCATCATCCCACCACATGCCACTCTCGTCTTCGATGTGGAGCTTCTAAAACTGGAAGGCGGCA
GTGGCAGTAGTGGCGGCAGTGGCTCTAGAAACGTCTATATCAAGGCCGACAAGCAGAAGAACGGCATCAA
GGCGAACTTCCACATCCGCCACAACATCGAGGACGGCGGCGTGCAGCTCGCCTACCACTACCAGCAGAAC
ACCCCCATCGGCGACGGCCCCGTGCTGCTGCCCGACAACCACTACCTGAGCGTGCAGTCCAAACTTTCGA
AAGACCCCAACGAGAAGCGCGATCACATGGTCCTGCTGGAGTTCGTGACCGCCGCCGGGATCACTCTCGG
CATGGACGAGCTGTACAAGGGCGGTACCGGAGGGAGCATGGTGAGCAAGGGCGAGGAGCTGTTCACCGGG
GTGGTGCCCATCCTGGTCGAGCTGGACGGCGACGTAAACGGCCACAAGTTCAGCGTGTCCGGCGAGGGTG
AGGGCGATGCCACCTACGGCAAGCTGACCCTGAAGTTCATCTGCACCACCGGCAAGCTGCCCGTGCCCTG
GCCCACCCTCGTGACCACCCTGACCTACGGCGTGCAGTGCTTCAGCCGCTACCCCGACCACATGAAGCAG
CACGACTTCTTCAAGTCCGCCATGCCCGAAGGCTACATCCAGGAGCGCACCATCTTCTTCAAGGACGACG
GCAACTACAAGACCCGCGCCGAGGTGAAGTTCGAGGGCGACACCCTGGTGAACCGCATCGAGCTGAAGGG
CATCGACTTCAAGGAGGACGGCAACATCCTGGGGCACAAGCTGGAGTACAACCTTAAGGAAGATATCATG
GCTCAAGTCCAACTTGTAGAGTCTGGAGGAGGTCTCGTGCGGCCCGGCGGTAGCCTGCGACTCTCCTGTG
TTGATTCAGAGAGGACGAGCTACCCTATGGGGTGGTTTAGACGGGCACCCGGAAAGGAGCGCGAATTCGT
TGCAAGTATCACGTGGAGTGGCATTGACCCGACTTATGCTGATAGCGTTGCCGACCGGTTTACTACGTCC
AGAGACGTTGCGAATAACACGCTGTACCTCCAGATGAACTCTCTCAAGCACGAAGATACAGCGGTCTATT
ACTGTGCTGCAAGAGCACCCGTCGGTCAATCTTCCTCTCCTTATGATTATGACTATTGGGGACAGGGGAC
TCAGGTAACTGTGTCCAGTTAGACGCGTTAAGTCGACAATCAACCTCTGGATTACAAAATTTGTGAAAGA
TTGACTGGTATTCTTAACTATGTTGCTCCTTTTACGCTATGTGGATACGCTGCTTTAATGCCTTTGTATC
ATGCTATTGCTTCCCGTATGGCTTTCATTTTCTCCTCCTTGTATAAATCCTGGTTGCTGTCTCTTTATGA
GGAGTTGTGGCCCGTTGTCAGGCAACGTGGCGTGGTGTGCACTGTGTTTGCTGACGCAACCCCCACTGGT
TGGGGCATTGCCACCACCTGTCAGCTCCTTTCCGGGACTTTCGCTTTCCCCCTCCCTATTGCCACGGCGG
AACTCATCGCCGCCTGCCTTGCCCGCTGCTGGACAGGGGCTCGGCTGTTGGGCACTGACAATTCCGTGGT
GTTGTCGGGGAAATCATCGTCCTTTCCTTGGCTGCTCGCCTGTGTTGCCACCTGGATTCTGCGCGGGACG
TCCTTCTGCTACGTCCCTTCGGCCCTCAATCCAGCGGACCTTCCTTCCCGCGGCCTGCTGCCGGCTCTGC
GGCCTCTTCCGCGTCTTCGCCTTCGCCCTCAGACGAGTCGGATCTCCCTTTGGGCCGCCTCCCCGCGTCG
ACTTTAAGACCAATGACTTACAAGGCAGCTGTAGATCTTAGCCACTTTTTAAAAGAAAAGGGGGGACTGG
AAGGGCTAATTCACTCCCAACGAAGACAAGATCTGCTTTTTGCTTGTACTGGGTCTCTCTGGTTAGACCA
GATCTGAGCCTGGGAGCTCTCTGGCTAACTAGGGAACCCACTGCTTAAGCCTCAATAAAGCTTGCCTTGA
GTGCTTCAAGTAGTGTGTGCCCGTCTGTTGTGTGACTCTGGTAACTAGAGATCCCTCAGACCCTTTTAGT
CAGTGTGGAAAATCTCTAGCAGTACGTATAGTAGTTCATGTCATCTTATTATTCAGTATTTATAACTTGC
AAAGAAATGAATATCAGAGAGTGAGAGGAACTTGTTTATTGCAGCTTATAATGGTTACAAATAAAGCAAT
AGCATCACAAATTTCACAAATAAAGCATTTTTTTCACTGCATTCTAGTTGTGGTTTGTCCAAACTCATCA
ATGTATCTTATCATGTCTGGCTCTAGCTATCCCGCCCCTAACTCCGCCCATCCCGCCCCTAACTCCGCCC
AGTTCCGCCCATTCTCCGCCCCATGGCTGACTAATTTTTTTTATTTATGCAGAGGCCGAGGCCGCCTCGG
CCTCTGAGCTATTCCAGAAGTAGTGAGGAGGCTTTTTTGGAGGCCTAGGGACGTACCCAATTCGCCCTAT
AGTGAGTCGTATTACGCGCGCTCACTGGCCGTCGTTTTACAACGTCGTGACTGGGAAAACCCTGGCGTTA
CCCAACTTAATCGCCTTGCAGCACATCCCCCTTTCGCCAGCTGGCGTAATAGCGAAGAGGCCCGCACCGA
TCGCCCTTCCCAACAGTTGCGCAGCCTGAATGGCGAATGGG
[124 nt withheld, positions 5572-5695]
C
[91 nt withheld, positions 5697-5787]
A
[49 nt withheld, positions 5789-5837]
CCTTTGACGTTGGAGTCCACGTTCTTT
[37 nt withheld, positions 5865-5901]
ACCCTATCTCGGTCTATTCTTTTGATTTATAAGGGATTTTGCCGATTTCGGCCTATTGGTTAAAAAATGA
GCTGATTTAACAAAAATTTAACGCGAATTTTAACAAAATATTAACGCTTACAATTTAGGTGGCACTTTTC
GGGGAAATGTGCGCGGAACCCCTATTTGTTTATTTTTCTAAATACATTCAAATATGTATCCGCTCATGAG
ACAATAACCCTGATAAATGCTTCAATAATATTGAAAAAGGAAGAGTATGAGTATTCAACATTTCCGTGTC
GCCCTTATTCCCTTTTTTGCGGCATTTTGCCTTCCTGTTTTTGCTCACCCAGAAACGCTGGTGAAAGTAA
AAGATGCTGAAGATCAGTTGGGTGCACGAGTGGGTTACATCGAACTGGATCTCAACAGCGGTAAGATCCT
TGAGAGTTTTCGCCCCGAAGAACGTTTTCCAATGATGAGCACTTTTAAAGTTCTGCTATGTGGCGCGGTA
TTATCCCGTATTGACGCCGGGCAAGAGCAACTCGGTCGCCGCATACACTATTCTCAGAATGACTTGGTTG
AGTACTCACCAGTCACAGAAAAGCATCTTACGGATGGCATGACAGTAAGAGAATTATGCAGTGCTGCCAT
AACCATGAGTGATAACACTGCGGCCAACTTACTTCTGACAACGATCGGAGGACCGAAGGAGCTAACCGCT
TTTTTGCACAACATGGGGGATCATGTAACTCGCCTTGATCGTTGGGAACCGGAGCTGAATGAAGCCATAC
CAAACGACGAGCGTGACACCACGATGCCTGTAGCAATGGCAACAACGTTGCGCAAACTATTAACTGGCGA
ACTACTTACTCTAGCTTCCCGGCAACAATTAATAGACTGGATGGAGGCGGATAAAGTTGCAGGACCACTT
CTGCGCTCGGCCCTTCCGGCTGGCTGGTTTATTGCTGATAAATCTGGAGCCGGTGAGCGTGGGTCTCGCG
GTATCATTGCAGCACTGGGGCCAGATGGTAAGCCCTCCCGTATCGTAGTTATCTACACGACGGGGAGTCA
GGCAACTATGGATGAACGAAATAGACAGATCGCTGAGATAGGTGCCTCACTGATTAAGCATTGGTAACTG
TCAGACCAAGTTTACTCATATATACTTTAGATTGATTTAAAACTTCATTTTTAATTTAAAAGGATCTAGG
TGAAGATCCTTTTTGATAATCTCATGACCAAAATCCCTTAACGTGAGTTTTCGTTCCACTGAGCGTCAGA
CCCCGTAGAAAAGATCAAAGGATCTTCTTGAGATCCTTTTTTTCTGCGCGTAATCTGCTGCTTGCAAACA
AAAAAACCACCGCTACCAGCGGTGGTTTGTTTGCCGGATCAAGAGCTACCAACTCTTTTTCCGAAGGTAA
CTGGCTTCAGCAGAGCGCAGATACCAAATACTGTTCTTCTAGTGTAGCCGTAGTTAGGCCACCACTTCAA
GAACTCTGTAGCACCGCCTACATACCTCGCTCTGCTAATCCTGTTACCAGTGGCTGCTGCCAGTGGCGAT
AAGTCGTGTCTTACCGGGTTGGACTCAAGACGATAGTTACCGGATAAGGCGCAGCGGTCGGGCTGAACGG
GGGGTTCGTGCACACAGCCCAGCTTGGAGCGAACGACCTACACCGAACTGAGATACCTACAGCGTGAGCT
ATGAGAAAGCGCCACGCTTCCCGAAGGGAGAAAGGCGGACAGGTATCCGGTAAGCGGCAGGGTCGGAACA
GGAGAGCGCACGAGGGAGCTTCCAGGGGGAAACGCCTGGTATCTTTATAGTCCTGTCGGGTTTCGCCACC
TCTGACTTGAGCGTCGATTTTTGTGATGCTCGTCAGGGGGGCGGAGCCTATGGAAAAACGCCAGCAACGC
GGCCTTTTTACGGTTCCTGGCCTTTTGCTGGCCTTTTGCTCACATGTTCTTTCCTGCGTTATCCCCTGAT
TCTGTGGATAACCGTATTACCGCCTTTGAGTGAGCTGATACCGCTCGCCGCAGCCGAACGACCGAGCGCA
GCGAGTCAGTGAGCGAGGAAGCGGAAGAGCGCCCAATACGCAAACCGCCTCTCCCCGCGCGTTGGCCGAT
TCATTAATGCAGCTGGCACGACAGGTTTCCCGACTGGAAAGCGGGCAGTGAGCGCAACGCAATTAATGTG
AGTTAGCTCACTCATTAGGCACCCCAGGCTTTACACTTTATGCTTCCGGCTCGTATGTTGTGTGGAATTG
TGAGCGGATAACAATTTCACACAGGAAACAGCTATGACCATGATTACGCCAAGCGCGCAATTAACCCTCA
CTAAAGGGAACAAAAGCTGGAGCTGCAAGCTTAA
